Addgene plasmid #69201: PCUP1-DuDre-Atg8-404
Purpose: RFP-Atg8 (PAS marker) with improved property
Depositing lab: Zhiping Xie. Depositing organization: Shanghai Jiao Tong University. Publication: A fluorescent tool set for yeast Atg proteins. Li D, Song JZ, Shan MH, Li SP, Liu W, Li H, Zhu J, Wang Y, Lin J, Xie Z. Autophagy. 2015;11(6):954-60. doi: 10.1080/15548627.2015.1040971. PubMed 25998947.
Backbone
  Vector backbone: RS404
  Vector type: Yeast Expression
Growth in bacteria
  Bacterial resistance: Ampicillin, 100 μg/mL
  Growth temperature: 37°C
  Growth strain: DH5alpha
  Copy number: High Copy
Gene/Insert
  Gene/Insert name: DuDre-Atg8
  Species: S. cerevisiae (budding yeast)
  Insert size (bp): 6800
  Tag / fusion protein: DsRed Express 2 (N terminal on insert)
  Cloning method: Unknown
  Sequencing primers: 5′ yCUP1pro-Fwd; 3′ M13 Reverse
Terms and licenses: Academic/Nonprofit Terms; Industry Terms: Not Available to Industry
How to cite: PCUP1-DuDre-Atg8-404 was a gift from Zhiping Xie (Addgene plasmid # 69201 ; http://n2t.net/addgene:69201 ; RRID:Addgene_69201)
