[The description below was written by a language model from this plasmid's Addgene catalogue record and pLannotate feature annotations shown in this document.]
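Description:
PCUP1-DuDre-Atg8-404 is a yeast expression plasmid built on the RS404 backbone, a pBluescript-derived shuttle vector. The feature table shows no yeast replication origin or centromere. This fits an integrating design in which the plasmid is maintained only after insertion into the genome, although the record does not say this outright. Selection in Saccharomyces cerevisiae relies on the TRP1 auxotrophic marker, which is driven by its own promoter and restores tryptophan prototrophy in trp1 strains. In E. coli the plasmid is propagated at high copy from a ColE1/pUC-type origin with ampicillin resistance (AmpR). An f1 origin, a lacZα fragment, lac regulatory elements and flanking T7 and T3 promoters remain from the pBluescript cloning region.

The payload is a red fluorescent protein fused to the N terminus of S. cerevisiae Atg8, expressed from the copper-regulated CUP1 metallothionein promoter. The catalogue lists the tag as DsRed Express 2. The automated annotation instead labels a roughly 1.4 kb open reading frame as tdimer2(12), a tandem-dimer DsRed derivative. That length and the "DuDre" name suggest two tandem DsRed-type units, but the record does not describe the arrangement. The listed insert size of 6800 bp essentially matches the whole 6,782 nt plasmid, so it appears to reflect the plasmid rather than the insert alone.

Atg8 is a ubiquitin-like modifier needed to form Cvt vesicles and autophagosomes. Fluorescently tagged Atg8 marks the phagophore assembly site (PAS). The construct is described as an RFP-Atg8 PAS marker with improved properties and belongs to a fluorescent tool set for imaging yeast autophagy proteins.
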