Features (pLannotate 1.2.2; 22 found; start..end, strand, type, name):
    490..541     +  misc_feature   bom (fragment): basis of mobility region from pBR322
    542..997     -  rep_origin     f1 ori (sequence partly withheld): f1 bacteriophage origin of replication; arrow indicates direction of (+) strand synthesis
   1005..1160    -  CDS            lacZα (fragment): LacZα fragment of β-galactosidase; lacZ fragment
   1168..1186    +  promoter       T7 promoter: promoter for bacteriophage T7 RNA polymerase
   1195..1221    -  misc_feature   MCS (fragment): pBluescript multiple cloning site
   1224..1274    +  CDS            YHL4_YEAST (fragment): Protein predicted: Swiss-Prot protein existence level 4. From Saccharomyces cerevisiae (strain ATCC 204508 / S288c) (Baker's yeast).
   1451..1685    +  promoter       CUP1 promoter: S. cerevisiae CUP1; inducible metallothionein promoter, regulated by Cu2+
   1754..3139    +  CDS            tdimer2(12): tdimer2(12) is a basic (constitutively fluorescent) orange fluorescent protein published in 2002, derived from Discosoma sp.. It has low acid sensitivity.
   3218..3568    +  CDS            ATG8: ATG8_YEAST - Also known as APG8, AUT7, CVT5. Experimental evidence at protein level: Swiss-Prot protein existence level 1. Ubiquitin-like modifier involved in cytoplasm to vacuole transport (Cvt) vesicles and autophagosomes formation. With ATG4, mediates the delivery of the vesicles and autophagosomes to the vacuole via the microtubule cytoskeleton. Required for selective autophagic degradation of the nucleus (nucleophagy) as well as for mitophagy which contributes to regulate mitochondrial quantity and quality by eliminating the mitochondria to a basal level to fulfill cellular energy require
   3761..3781    +  misc_feature   MCS (fragment): pBluescript multiple cloning site
   3823..3841    -  promoter       T3 promoter: promoter for bacteriophage T3 RNA polymerase
   3886..3902    -  protein_bind   lac operator: The lac repressor binds to the lac operator to inhibit transcription in E. coli. This inhibition can be relieved by adding lactose or isopropyl-β-D-thiogalactopyranoside (IPTG). lac repressor encoded by lacI
   3910..3940    -  promoter       lac promoter: promoter for the E. coli lac operon
   3955..3976    -  protein_bind   CAP binding site: CAP binding activates transcription in the presence of cAMP. E. coli catabolite activator protein
   3989..4081    -  CDS            lacI (fragment): lac repressor; lacI; The lac repressor binds to the lac operator to inhibit transcription in E. coli. This inhibition can be relieved by adding lactose or isopropyl-β-D-thiogalactopyranoside (IPTG).
   4264..4852    -  rep_origin     ori: high-copy-number ColE1/pMB1/pBR322/pUC origin of replication
   5023..5883    -  CDS            AmpR: β-lactamase; bla; confers resistance to ampicillin, carbenicillin, and related antibiotics
   5884..5988    -  promoter       AmpR promoter: bla
   6083..6118    +  CDS            rop (fragment): Rop protein, which maintains plasmids at low copy number; rop
   6220..6269    +  misc_feature   bom (fragment): basis of mobility region from pBR322
   6270..6550    +  promoter       TRP1 promoter: S. cerevisiae TRP1
   6551..443     +  CDS            TRP1 (across the origin): phosphoribosylanthranilate isomerase, required for tryptophan biosynthesis; S. cerevisiae TRP1; yeast auxotrophic marker
>Addgene plasmid #69201 | PCUP1-DuDre-Atg8-404 | depositor full sequence | sequence record 121989 | Full Sequence
GTAATCAACCTAAGGAGGATGTTTTGGCTCTGGTCAATGATTACGGCATTGATATCGTCCAACTGCATGG
AGATGAGTCGTGGCAAGAATACCAAGAGTTCCTCGGTTTGCCAGTTATTAAAAGACTCGTATTTCCAAAA
GACTGCAACATACTACTCAGTGCAGCTTCACAGAAACCTCATTCGTTTATTCCCTTGTTTGATTCAGAAG
CAGGTGGGACAGGTGAACTTTTGGATTGGAACTCGATTTCTGACTGGGTTGGAAGGCAAGAGAGCCCCGA
AAGCTTACATTTTATGTTAGCTGGTGGACTGACGCCAGAAAATGTTGGTGATGCGCTTAGATTAAATGGC
GTTATTGGTGTTGATGTAAGCGGAGGTGTGGAGACAAATGGTGTAAAAGACTCTAACAAAATAGCAAATT
TCGTCAAAAATGCTAAGAAATAGGTTATTACTGAGTAGTATTTATTTAAGTATTGTTTGTGCACTTGCCT
ATGCGGTGTGAAATACCGCACAGATGCGTAAGGAGAAAATACCGCATCAGGAAATTGTAAACGTTAATAT
TTTGTTAAAATTCGCGTTAAATTTTTGTTAAATCAGCTCATTTTTTAACCAATAGGCCGAAATCGGCAAA
ATCCCTTATAAATCAAAAGAATAGACCGAGATAGGGT
[37 nt withheld, positions 668-704]
AAAGAACGTGGACTCCAACGTCAAAGG
[49 nt withheld, positions 732-780]
T
[91 nt withheld, positions 782-872]
G
[124 nt withheld, positions 874-997]
CGCGCCATTCGCCATTCAGGCTGCGCAACTGTTGGGAAGGGCGATCGGTGCGGGCCTCTTCGCTATTACG
CCAGCTGGCGAAAGGGGGATGTGCTGCAAGGCGATTAAGTTGGGTAACGCCAGGGTTTTCCCAGTCACGA
CGTTGTAAAACGACGGCCAGTGAGCGCGCGTAATACGACTCACTATAGGGCGAATTGGGTACCGGGCCCC
CCCTCGAGGTCGACATCTGGGTATTACTACGGCAAACTTCAACGATTTCTATGATGCATTTTATAATTAG
TAAGCCGATCCCATTACCGACATTTGGGCGCTATACGTGCATATGTTCATGTATGTATCTGTATTTAAAA
CACTTTTGTATTATTTTTCCTCATATATGTGTATAGGTTTATACGGATGATTTAATTATTACTTCACCAC
CCTTTATTTCAGGCTGATATCTTAGCCTTGTTACTAGTTAGAAAAAGACATTTTTGCTGTCAGTCACTGT
CAAGAGATTCTTTTGCTGGCATTTCTTCTAGAAGCAAAAAGAGCGATGCGTCTTTTCCGCTGAACCGTTC
CAGCAAAAAAGACTACCAACGCAATATGGATTGTCAGAATCATATAAAAGAGAAGCAAATAACTCCTTGT
CTTGTATCAATTGCATTATAATATCTTCTTGTTAGTGCAATATCATATAGAAGTCATCGAAATAGATATT
AAGAAAAACAAACTGTACAATCAATCAATCAATCATCACATAAAATGTCTGAATTCATGGTTTCCAAAGG
TGAAGAGAACAATATGGCTGTCATCAAGCCCTTCATGAGATTCAAGGTGCACATGGAGGGCTCCGTGAAC
GGCCACGAGTTCGAGATCGAGGGCGAGGGCGAGGGCAAGCCCTACGAGGGCACCCAGACCGCCAAGCTGC
AGGTGACCAAGGGCGGCCCCCTGCCCTTCGCCTGGGACATCCTGTCCCCCCAGTTCCAGTACGGCTCCAA
GGTGTACGTGAAGCACCCCGCCGACATCCCCGACTACAAGAAGCTGTCCTTCCCCGAGGGCTTCAAGTGG
GAGAGAGTGATGAACTTCGAGGACGGCGGCGTGGTGACCGTGACCCAGGACTCCTCCCTGCAGGACGGCA
CCTTCATCTACCACGTGAAGTTCATCGGCGTGAACTTCCCCTCCGACGGCCCCGTAATGCAGAAGAAGAC
TCTGGGCTGGGAGCCCTCCACCGAGAGACTGTACCCCAGAGACGGCGTGCTGAAGGGCGAGATCCACAAG
GCGCTGAAGCTGAAGGGCGGCGGCCACTACCTGGTGGAGTTCAAGTCAATCTACATGGCCAAGAAGCCCG
TGAAGCTGCCCGGCTACTACTACGTGGACTCCAAGCTGGACATCACCTCCCACAACGAGGACTACACCGT
GGTGGAGCAGTACGAGAGAGCCGAGGCCAGACACCACCTGTTCTTAATTCCAGTTCCAACGCGTGATCTT
GAGAAGCCATTCAACGTCATCAAGCCCTTCATGCGCTTCAAGGTGCACATGGAGGGCTCCGTGAACGGCC
ACGAGTTCGAGATCGAGGGCGAGGGCGAGGGCAAGCCCTACGAGGGCACCCAGACCGCCAAGCTGCAGGT
GACCAAGGGCGGCCCCCTGCCCTTCGCCTGGGACATCCTGTCCCCCCAGTTCCAGTACGGCTCCAAGGTG
TACGTGAAGCACCCCGCCGACATCCCCGACTACAAGAAGCTGTCCTTCCCCGAGGGCTTCAAGTGGGAGC
GCGTGATGAACTTCGAGGACGGCGGCGTGGTGACCGTGACCCAGGACTCCTCCCTGCAGGACGGCACCTT
CATCTACCACGTGAAGTTCATCGGCGTGAACTTCCCCTCCGACGGCCCCGTAATGCAGAAGAAGACTCTG
GGCTGGGAGCCCTCCACCGAGCGCCTGTACCCCCGCGACGGCGTGCTGAAGGGCGAGATCCACAAGGCGC
TGAAGCTGAAGGGCGGCGGCCACTACCTGGTGGAGTTCAAGTCAATCTACATGGCCAAGAAGCCCGTGAA
GCTGCCCGGCTACTACTACGTGGACTCCAAGCTGGACATCACCTCCCACAACGAGGACTACACCGTGGTG
GAGCAGTACGAGCGCGCCGAGGCCCGCCACCACCTGTTCTTAATTGTCGTTCTGAACAGAGCTGAGACTC
CATTGCCATTGGATCCAACCGGTAAGGTCAAGGCTGAGCTGGATACTAGGATGAAGTCTACATTTAAGTC
TGAATATCCATTTGAAAAAAGGAAGGCGGAGTCGGAGAGGATTGCTGACAGGTTCAAGAATAGGATACCT
GTGATTTGCGAAAAAGCTGAAAAGTCAGATATTCCAGAGATTGATAAGCGTAAATATCTAGTTCCTGCTG
ACCTTACCGTAGGGCAATTTGTTTATGTTATAAGAAAGAGAATTATGCTACCCCCTGAGAAGGCCATCTT
CATTTTTGTCAATGATACTTTGCCACCTACTGCGGCGTTGATGTCTGCCATATATCAAGAACACAAGGAT
AAGGACGGGTTTTTGTATGTCACTTACTCAGGAGAAAATACATTTGGCAGGTAGTCTTTTATATGAAAAG
AAATGAAGCGTTAACATCTAAAATCGAAATTATAGGGACTCATTAGCCATCTATTGTTCCAGTATAAGAA
TGTTTACATAAAAAATTCGAAAAAAAAAGATAAAATAAGGGAAAAATATATATATATTCATTAAGAAGTT
TTGTACACAACGGAGCCAAGATTTCACCAGTATCTCGAGGGGGGGCCCGGTACCCAATTCGCCCTATAGT
GAGTCGTGAGCTCCAGCTTTTGTTCCCTTTAGTGAGGGTTAATTGCGCGCTTGGCGTAATCATGGTCATA
GCTGTTTCCTGTGTGAAATTGTTATCCGCTCACAATTCCACACAACATAGGAGCCGGAAGCATAAAGTGT
AAAGCCTGGGGTGCCTAATGAGTGAGGTAACTCACATTAATTGCGTTGCGCTCACTGCCCGCTTTCCAGT
CGGGAAACCTGTCGTGCCAGCTGCATTAATGAATCGGCCAACGCGCGGGGAGAGGCGGTTTGCGTATTGG
GCGCTCTTCCGCTTCCTCGCTCACTGACTCGCTGCGCTCGGTCGTTCGGCTGCGGCGAGCGGTATCAGCT
CACTCAAAGGCGGTAATACGGTTATCCACAGAATCAGGGGATAACGCAGGAAAGAACATGTGAGCAAAAG
GCCAGCAAAAGGCCAGGAACCGTAAAAAGGCCGCGTTGCTGGCGTTTTTCCATAGGCTCCGCCCCCCTGA
CGAGCATCACAAAAATCGACGCTCAAGTCAGAGGTGGCGAAACCCGACAGGACTATAAAGATACCAGGCG
TTTCCCCCTGGAAGCTCCCTCGTGCGCTCTCCTGTTCCGACCCTGCCGCTTACCGGATACCTGTCCGCCT
TTCTCCCTTCGGGAAGCGTGGCGCTTTCTCATAGCTCACGCTGTAGGTATCTCAGTTCGGTGTAGGTCGT
TCGCTCCAAGCTGGGCTGTGTGCACGAACCCCCCGTTCAGCCCGACCGCTGCGCCTTATCCGGTAACTAT
CGTCTTGAGTCCAACCCGGTAAGACACGACTTATCGCCACTGGCAGCAGCCACTGGTAACAGGATTAGCA
GAGCGAGGTATGTAGGCGGTGCTACAGAGTTCTTGAAGTGGTGGCCTAACTACGGCTACACTAGAAGGAC
AGTATTTGGTATCTGCGCTCTGCTGAAGCCAGTTACCTTCGGAAAAAGAGTTGGTAGCTCTTGATCCGGC
AAACAAACCACCGCTGGTAGCGGTGGTTTTTTTGTTTGCAAGCAGCAGATTACGCGCAGAAAAAAAGGAT
CTCAAGAAGATCCTTTGATCTTTTCTACGGGGTCTGACGCTCAGTGGAACGAAAACTCACGTTAAGGGAT
TTTGGTCATGAGATTATCAAAAAGGATCTTCACCTAGATCCTTTTAAATTAAAAATGAAGTTTTAAATCA
ATCTAAAGTATATATGAGTAAACTTGGTCTGACAGTTACCAATGCTTAATCAGTGAGGCACCTATCTCAG
CGATCTGTCTATTTCGTTCATCCATAGTTGCCTGACTCCCCGTCGTGTAGATAACTACGATACGGGAGGG
CTTACCATCTGGCCCCAGTGCTGCAATGATACCGCGAGACCCACGCTCACCGGCTCCAGATTTATCAGCA
ATAAACCAGCCAGCCGGAAGGGCCGAGCGCAGAAGTGGTCCTGCAACTTTATCCGCCTCCATCCAGTCTA
TTAATTGTTGCCGGGAAGCTAGAGTAAGTAGTTCGCCAGTTAATAGTTTGCGCAACGTTGTTGCCATTGC
TACAGGCATCGTGGTGTCACGCTCGTCGTTTGGTATGGCTTCATTCAGCTCCGGTTCCCAACGATCAAGG
CGAGTTACATGATCCCCCATGTTGTGCAAAAAAGCGGTTAGCTCCTTCGGTCCTCCGATCGTTGTCAGAA
GTAAGTTGGCCGCAGTGTTATCACTCATGGTTATGGCAGCACTGCATAATTCTCTTACTGTCATGCCATC
CGTAAGATGCTTTTCTGTGACTGGTGAGTACTCAACCAAGTCATTCTGAGAATAGTGTATGCGGCGACCG
AGTTGCTCTTGCCCGGCGTCAATACGGGATAATACCGCGCCACATAGCAGAACTTTAAAAGTGCTCATCA
TTGGAAAACGTTCTTCGGGGCGAAAACTCTCAAGGATCTTACCGCTGTTGAGATCCAGTTCGATGTAACC
CACTCGTGCACCCAACTGATCTTCAGCATCTTTTACTTTCACCAGCGTTTCTGGGTGAGCAAAAACAGGA
AGGCAAAATGCCGCAAAAAAGGGAATAAGGGCGACACGGAAATGTTGAATACTCATACTCTTCCTTTTTC
AATATTATTGAAGCATTTATCAGGGTTATTGTCTCATGAGCGGATACATATTTGAATGTATTTAGAAAAA
TAAACAAATAGGGGTTCCGCGCACATTTCCCCGAAAAGTGCCACCTGACGTCTAAGAAACCATTATTATC
ATGACATTAACCTATAAAAATAGGCGTATCACGAGGCCCTTTCGTCTCGCGCGTTTCGGTGATGACGGTG
AAAACCTCTGACACATGCAGCTCCCGGAGACGGTCACAGCTTGTCTGTAAGCGGATGCCGGGAGCAGACA
AGCCCGTCAGGGCGCGTCAGCGGGTGTTGGCGGGTGTCGGGGCTGGCTTAACTATGCGGCATCAGAGCAG
ATTGTACTGAGAGTGCACCATAAACGACATTACTATATATATAATATAGGAAGCATTTAATAGACAGCAT
CGTAATATATGTGTACTTTGCAGTTATGACGCCAGATGGCAGTAGTGGAAGATATTCTTTATTGAAAAAT
AGCTTGTCACCTTACGTACAATCTTGATCCGGAGCTTTTCTTTTTTTGCCGATTAAGAATTAATTCGGTC
GAAAAAAGAAAAGGAGAGGGCCAAGAGGGAGGGCATTGGTGACTATTGAGCACGTGAGTATACGTGATTA
AGCACACAAAGGCAGCTTGGAGTATGTCTGTTATTAATTTCACAGGTAGTTCTGGTCCATTGGTGAAAGT
TTGCGGCTTGCAGAGCACAGAGGCCGCAGAATGTGCTCTAGATTCCGATGCTGACTTGCTGGGTATTATA
TGTGTGCCCAATAGAAAGAGAACAATTGACCCGGTTATTGCAAGGAAAATTTCAAGTCTTGTAAAAGCAT
ATAAAAATAGTTCAGGCACTCCGAAATACTTGGTTGGCGTGTTTC
