>Addgene plasmid #69201 | PCUP1-DuDre-Atg8-404 | addgene partial sequence | sequence record 124489 | M13pUC-Fwd 5'-CCCAGTCACGACGTTGTAAAACG-3'
CGCGCGTAATACGACTCACTATAGGGCGAATTGGGTACCGGGCCCCCCCTCGAGGTCGACATCTGGGTAT
TACTACGGCAAACTTCAACGATTTCTATGATGCATTTTATAATTAGTAAGCCGATCCCATTACCGACATT
TGGGCGCTATACGTGCATATGTTCATGTATGTATCTGTATTTAAAACACTTTTGTATTATTTTTCCTCAT
ATATGTGTATAGGTTTATACGGATGATTTAATTATTACTTCACCACCCTTTATTTCAGGCTGATATCTTA
GCCTTGTTACTAGTTAGAAAAAGACATTTTTGCTGTCAGTCACTGTCAAGAGATTCTTTTGCTGGCATTT
CTTCTAGAAGCAAAAAGAGCGATGCGTCTTTTCCGCTGAACCGTTCCAGCAAAAAAGACTACCAACGCAA
TATGGATTGTCAGAATCATATAAAAGAGAAGCAAATAACTCCTTGTCTTGTATCAATTGCATTATAATAT
CTTCTTGTTAGTGCAATATCATATAGAAGTCATCGAAATAGATATTAAGAAAAACAAACTGTACAATCAA
TCAATCAATCATCACATAAAATGTCTGAATTCATGGTTTCCAAAGGTGAAGAGAACAATATGGCTGTCAT
CAAGCCCTTCATGAGATTCAAGGTGCACATGGAGGGCTCCGTGAACGGCCACGAGTTCGAGATCGAGGGC
GAGGGCGAGGGCAAGCCCTACGAGGGCACCCAGACCGCCAAGCTGCAGGTGACCAAGGGCGGCCCCCTGC
CCTTCGCCTGGGACATCCTGTCCCCCCAGTTCCAGTACGGCTCCAAGGTGTACGTGAAGCACCCCGCCGA
CATCCCCGACTACAAGAAGCTGTCCTTCCCCGAGGGCTTCAAGTGGGAGAGAGTGATGAACTTCGAGGAC
GGCGGCGTGGTGACCGTGACCCAGGACTCCTCCCTGCAGGACGGCACCTTCATCTACCACGTGAAGTTCA
TCGGCGTGAACTTCCCCTCCGACGGCCCCGTAATGCAGAAGAAGACTCTGGGCTGGGAGCCCTCCACCGA
GAGACTGTACCCCAGAGACGGCGTGCTGAAGGGCGAGATCCACAAGGCGCTGAAGCTGAAGGGCGGCGGC
CACTACCTGGTGGAGTTCAAGTCA
