>Addgene plasmid #69201 | PCUP1-DuDre-Atg8-404 | addgene partial sequence | sequence record 124493 | AmpSeq-F 5'-ctcatgagcggatacatatttgaa-3'
GAAAAATAAACAAATAGGGGTTCCGCGCACATTTCCCCGAAAAGTGCCACCTGACGTCTAAGAAACCATT
ATTATCATGACATTAACCTATAAAAATAGGCGTATCACGAGGCCCTTTCGTCTCGCGCGTTTCGGTGATG
ACGGTGAAAACCTCTGACACATGCAGCTCCCGGAGACGGTCACAGCTTGTCTGTAAGCGGATGCCGGGAG
CAGACAAGCCCGTCAGGGCGCGTCAGCGGGTGTTGGCGGGTGTCGGGGCTGGCTTAACTATGCGGCATCA
GAGCAGATTGTACTGAGAGTGCACCATAGATCAACGACATTACTATATATATAATATAGGAAGCATTTAA
TAGAACAGCATCGTAATATATGTGTACTTTGCAGTTATGACGCCAGATGGCAGTAGTGGAAGATATTCTT
TATTGAAAAATAGCTTGTCACCTTACGTACAATCTTGATCCGGAGCTTTTCTTTTTTTGCCGATTAAGAA
TTAATTCGGTCGAAAAAAGAAAAGGAGAGGGCCAAGAGGGAGGGCATTGGTGACTATTGAGCACGTGAGT
ATACGTGATTAAGCACACAAAGGCAGCTTGGAGTATGTCTGTTATTAATTTCACAGGTAGTTCTGGTCCA
TTGGTGAAAGTTTGCGGCTTGCAGAGCACAGAGGCCGCAGAATGTGCTCTAGATTCCGATGCTGACTTGC
TGGGTATTATATGTGTGCCCAATAGAAAGAGAACAATTGACCCGGTTATTGCAAGGAAAATTTCAAGTCT
TGTAAAAGCATATAAAAATAGTTCAGGCACTCCGAAATACTTGGTTGGCGTGTTTCGTAATCAACCTAAG
GAGGATGTTTTGGCTCTGGTCAATGATTACGGCATTGATATCGTCCAACTGCATGGAGATGAGTCGTGGC
AAGAATACCAAGAGTTCCTCGGTTTGCCAGTTATTAAAAGACTCGTATTTCCAAAAGACTGCAACATACT
ACTCAGTGCAGCTTCACAGAAACCTCATTCGTTTATTCCCTTGTTTGATTCAGAAGCAGGTGGGACAGGT
GAACTTT
