>Addgene plasmid #69201 | PCUP1-DuDre-Atg8-404 | addgene partial sequence | sequence record 124494 | M13pUC-Rev 5'-AGCGGATAACAATTTCACACAGG-3'
GACCATGATTACGCCAAGCGCGCAATTAACCCTCACTAAAGGGAACAAAAGCTGGAGCTCACGACTCACT
ATAGGGCGAATTGGGTACCGGGCCCCCCCTCGAGATACTGGTGAAATCTTGGCTCCGTTGTGTACAAAAC
TTCTTAATGAATATATATATATTTTTCCCTTATTTTATCTTTTTTTTTCGAATTTTTTATGTAAACATTC
TTATACTGGAACAATAGATGGCTAATGAGTCCCTATAATTTCGATTTTAGATGTTAACGCTTCATTTCTT
TTCATATAAAAGACTACCTGCCAAATGTATTTTCTCCTGAGTAAGTGACATACAAAAACCCGTCCTTATC
CTTGTGTTCTTGATATATGGCAGACATCAACGCCGCAGTAGGTGGCAAAGTATCATTGACAAAAATGAAG
ATGGCCTTCTCAGGGGGTAGCATAATTCTCTTTCTTATAACATAAACAAATTGCCCTACGGTAAGGTCAG
CAGGAACTAGATATTTACGCTTATCAATCTCTGGAATATCTGACTTTTCAGCTTTTTCGCAAATCACAGG
TATCCTATTCTTGAACCTGTCAGCAATCCTCTCCGACTCCGCCTTCCTTTTTTCAAATGGATATTCAGAC
TTAAATGTAGACTTCATCCTAGTATCCAGCTCAGCCTTGACCTTACCGGTTGGATCCAATGGCAATGGAG
TCTCAGCTCTGTTCAGAACGACAATTAA
