>Addgene plasmid #69201 | PCUP1-DuDre-Atg8-404 | addgene partial sequence | sequence record 125068 | yCUP1pro-F 5'-CATATAGAAGTCATCGAAAT-3'
AACTGTACAATCAATCAATCAATCATCACATAAAATGTCTGAATTCATGGTTTCCAAAGGTGAAGAGAAC
AATATGGCTGTCATCAAGCCCTTCATGAGATTCAAGGTGCACATGGAGGGCTCCGTGAACGGCCACGAGT
TCGAGATCGAGGGCGAGGGCGAGGGCAAGCCCTACGAGGGCACCCAGACCGCCAAGCTGCAGGTGACCAA
GGGCGGCCCCCTGCCCTTCGCCTGGGACATCCTGTCCCCCCAGTTCCAGTACGGCTCCAAGGTGTACGTG
AAGCACCCCGCCGACATCCCCGACTACAAGAAGCTGTCCTTCCCCGAGGGCTTCAAGTGGGAGAGAGTGA
TGAACTTCGAGGACGGCGGCGTGGTGACCGTGACCCAGGACTCCTCCCTGCAGGACGGCACCTTCATCTA
CCACGTGAAGTTCATCGGCGTGAACTTCCCCTCCGACGGCCCCGTAATGCAGAAGAAGACTCTGGGCTGG
GAGCCCTCCACCGAGAGACTGTACCCCAGAGACGGCGTGCTGAAGGGCGAGATCCACAAGGCGCTGAAGC
TGAAGGGCGGCGGCCACTACCTGGTGGAGTTCAAGTCAATCTACATGGCCAAGAAGCCCGTGAAGCTGCC
CGGCTACTACTACGTGGACTCCAAGCTGGACATCACCTCCCACAACGAGGACTACACCGTGGTGGAGCAG
TACGAGAGAGCCGAGGCCAGACACCACCTGTTCTTAATTCCAGTTCCAACGCGTGATCTTGAGAAGCCAT
TCAACGTCATCAAGCCCTTCATGAGATTCAAGGTGCACATGGAGGGCTCCGTGAACGGCCACGAGTTCGA
GATCGAGGGCGAGGGCGAGGGCAAGCCCTACGAGGGCACCCAGACCGCCAAGCTGCAGGTGACCAAGGGC
GGCCCCCTGCCCTTCGCCTGGGACATCCTGTCCCCCCAGTTCCAGTACGGCTCCAAGGTGTACGTGAAGC
ACCCCGCCGACATCCCCGACTACAAGAAGCTGTCCTTCCCCGAGGGCTTCAAGTGGGAGAGAGTGATGAA
CTTC
